>Addgene plasmid #78013 | PRKX gRNA (BRDN0001162568) | addgene full sequence | sequence record 188832 | Addgene Assembled Sequence
CCCGGGTGCAAAGATGGATAAAGTTTTAAACAGAGAGGAATCTTTGCAGCTAATGGACCTTCTAGGTCTT
GAAAGGAGTGGGAATTGGCTCCGGTGCCCGTCAGTGGGCAGAGCGCACATCGCCCACAGTCCCCGAGAAG
TTGGGGGGAGGGGTCGGCAATTGATCCGGTGCCTAGAGAAGGTGGCGCGGGGTAAACTGGGAAAGTGATG
TCGTGTACTGGCTCCGCCTTTTTCCCGAGGGTGGGGGAGAACCGTATATAAGTGCAGTAGTCGCCGTGAA
CGTTCTTTTTCGCAACGGGTTTGCCGCCAGAACACAGGTAAGTGCCGTGTGTGGTTCCCGCGGGCCTGGC
CTCTTTACGGGTTATGGCCCTTGCGTGCCTTGAATTACTTCCACCTGGCTGCAGTACGTGATTCTTGATC
CCGAGCTTCGGGTTGGAAGTGGGTGGGAGAGTTCGAGGCCTTGCGCTTAAGGAGCCCCTTCGCCTCGTGC
TTGAGTTGAGGCCTGGCCTGGGCGCTGGGGCCGCCGCGTGCGAATCTGGTGGCACCTTCGCGCCTGTCTC
GCTGCTTTCGATAAGTCTCTAGCCATTTAAAATTTTTGATGACCTGCTGCGACGCTTTTTTTCTGGCAAG
ATAGTCTTGTAAATGCGGGCCAAGATCTGCACACTGGTATTTCGGTTTTTGGGGCCGCGGGCGGCGACGG
GGCCCGTGCGTCCCAGCGCACATGTTCGGCGAGGCGGGGCCTGCGAGCGCGGCCACCGAGAATCGGACGG
GGGTAGTCTCAAGCTGGCCGGCCTGCTCTGGTGCCTGGCCTCGCGCCGCCGTGTATCGCCCCGCCCTGGG
CGGCAAGGCTGGCCCGGTCGGCACCAGTTGCGTGAGCGGAAAGATGGCCGCTTCCCGGCCCTGCTGCAGG
GAGCTCAAAATGGAGGACGCGGCGCTCGGGAGAGCGGGCGGGTGAGTCACCCACACAAAGGAAAAGGGCC
TTTCCGTCCTCAGCCGTCGCTTCATGTGACTCCACGGAGTACCGGGCGCCGTCCAGGCACCTCGATTAGT
TCTCGAGCTTTTGGAGTACGTCGTCTTTAGGTTGGGGGGAGGGGTTTTATGCGATGGAGTTTCCCCACAC
TGAGTGGGTGGAGACTGAAGTTAGGCCAGCTTGGCACTTGATGTAATTCTCCTTGGAATTTGCCCTTTTT
GAGTTTGGATCTTGGTTCATTCTCAAGCCTCAGACAGTGGTTCAAAGTTTTTTTCTTCCATTTCAGGTGT
CGTGACGTACGGCCACCATGACCGAGTACAAGCCCACGGTGCGCCTCGCCACCCGCGACGACGTCCCCAG
GGCCGTACGCACCCTCGCCGCCGCGTTCGCCGACTACCCCGCCACGCGCCACACCGTCGATCCGGACCGC
CACATCGAGCGGGTCACCGAGCTGCAAGAACTCTTCCTCACGCGCGTCGGGCTCGACATCGGCAAGGTGT
GGGTCGCGGACGACGGCGCCGCCGTGGCGGTCTGGACCACGCCGGAGAGCGTCGAAGCGGGGGCGGTGTT
CGCCGAGATCGGCCCGCGCATGGCCGAGTTGAGCGGTTCCCGGCTGGCCGCGCAGCAACAGATGGAAGGC
CTCCTGGCGCCGCACCGGCCCAAGGAGCCCGCGTGGTTCCTGGCCACCGTCGGAGTCTCGCCCGACCACC
AGGGCAAGGGTCTGGGCAGCGCCGTCGTGCTCCCCGGAGTGGAGGCGGCCGAGCGCGCCGGGGTGCCCGC
CTTCCTGGAGACCTCCGCGCCCCGCAACCTCCCCTTCTACGAGCGGCTCGGCTTCACCGTCACCGCCGAC
GTCGAGGTGCCCGAAGGACCGCGCACCTGGTGCATGACCCGCAAGCCCGGTGCCTGAACGCGTTAAGTCG
ACAATCAACCTCTGGATTACAAAATTTGTGAAAGATTGACTGGTATTCTTAACTATGTTGCTCCTTTTAC
GCTATGTGGATACGCTGCTTTAATGCCTTTGTATCATGCTATTGCTTCCCGTATGGCTTTCATTTTCTCC
TCCTTGTATAAATCCTGGTTGCTGTCTCTTTATGAGGAGTTGTGGCCCGTTGTCAGGCAACGTGGCGTGG
TGTGCACTGTGTTTGCTGACGCAACCCCCACTGGTTGGGGCATTGCCACCACCTGTCAGCTCCTTTCCGG
GACTTTCGCTTTCCCCCTCCCTATTGCCACGGCGGAACTCATCGCCGCCTGCCTTGCCCGCTGCTGGACA
GGGGCTCGGCTGTTGGGCACTGACAATTCCGTGGTGTTGTCGGGGAAATCATCGTCCTTTCCTTGGCTGC
TCGCCTGTGTTGCCACCTGGATTCTGCGCGGGACGTCCTTCTGCTACGTCCCTTCGGCCCTCAATCCAGC
GGACCTTCCTTCCCGCGGCCTGCTGCCGGCTCTGCGGCCTCTTCCGCGTCTTCGCCTTCGCCCTCAGACG
AGTCGGATCTCCCTTTGGGCCGCCTCCCCGCGTCGACTTTAAGACCAATGACTTACAAGGCAGCTGTAGA
TCTTAGCCACTTTTTAAAAGAAAAGGGGGGACTGGAAGGGCTAATTCACTCCCAACGAAGACAAGATCTG
CTTTTTGCTTGTACTGGGTCTCTCTGGTTAGACCAGATCTGAGCCTGGGAGCTCTCTGGCTAACTAGGGA
ACCCACTGCTTAAGCCTCAATAAAGCTTGCCTTGAGTGCTTCAAGTAGTGTGTGCCCGTCTGTTGTGTGA
CTCTGGTAACTAGAGATCCCTCAGACCCTTTTAGTCAGTGTGGAAAATCTCTAGCAGTACGTATAGTAGT
TCATGTCATCTTATTATTCAGTATTTATAACTTGCAAAGAAATGAATATCAGAGAGTGAGAGGAACTTGT
TTATTGCAGCTTATAATGGTTACAAATAAAGCAATAGCATCACAAATTTCACAAATAAAGCATTTTTTTC
ACTGCATTCTAGTTGTGGTTTGTCCAAACTCATCAATGTATCTTATCATGTCTGGCTCTAGCTATCCCGC
CCCTAACTCCGCCCATCCCGCCCCTAACTCCGCCCAGTTCCGCCCATTCTCCGCCCCATGGCTGACTAAT
TTTTTTTATTTATGCAGAGGCCGAGGCCGCCTCGGCCTCTGAGCTATTCCAGAAGTAGTGAGGAGGCTTT
TTTGGAGGCCTAGGGACGTACCCAATTCGCCCTATAGTGAGTCGTATTACGCGCGCTCACTGGCCGTCGT
TTTACAACGTCGTGACTGGGAAAACCCTGGCGTTACCCAACTTAATCGCCTTGCAGCACATCCCCCTTTC
GCCAGCTGGCGTAATAGCGAAGAGGCCCGCACCGATCGCCCTTCCCAACAGTTGCGCAGCCTGAATGGCG
AATGGG
[124 nt withheld, positions 3367-3490]
C
[91 nt withheld, positions 3492-3582]
A
[49 nt withheld, positions 3584-3632]
CCTTTGACGTTGGAGTCCACGTTCTTT
[37 nt withheld, positions 3660-3696]
ACCCTATCTCGGTCTATTCTTTTGATTTATAAGGGATTTTGCCGATTTCGGCCTATTGGTTAAAAAATGA
GCTGATTTAACAAAAATTTAACGCGAATTTTAACAAAATATTAACGCTTACAATTTAGGTGGCACTTTTC
GGGGAAATGTGCGCGGAACCCCTATTTGTTTATTTTTCTAAATACATTCAAATATGTATCCGCTCATGAG
ACAATAACCCTGATAAATGCTTCAATAATATTGAAAAAGGAAGAGTATGAGTATTCAACATTTCCGTGTC
GCCCTTATTCCCTTTTTTGCGGCATTTTGCCTTCCTGTTTTTGCTCACCCAGAAACGCTGGTGAAAGTAA
AAGATGCTGAAGATCAGTTGGGTGCACGAGTGGGTTACATCGAACTGGATCTCAACAGCGGTAAGATCCT
TGAGAGTTTTCGCCCCGAAGAACGTTTTCCAATGATGAGCACTTTTAAAGTTCTGCTATGTGGCGCGGTA
TTATCCCGTATTGACGCCGGGCAAGAGCAACTCGGTCGCCGCATACACTATTCTCAGAATGACTTGGTTG
AGTACTCACCAGTCACAGAAAAGCATCTTACGGATGGCATGACAGTAAGAGAATTATGCAGTGCTGCCAT
AACCATGAGTGATAACACTGCGGCCAACTTACTTCTGACAACGATCGGAGGACCGAAGGAGCTAACCGCT
TTTTTGCACAACATGGGGGATCATGTAACTCGCCTTGATCGTTGGGAACCGGAGCTGAATGAAGCCATAC
CAAACGACGAGCGTGACACCACGATGCCTGTAGCAATGGCAACAACGTTGCGCAAACTATTAACTGGCGA
ACTACTTACTCTAGCTTCCCGGCAACAATTAATAGACTGGATGGAGGCGGATAAAGTTGCAGGACCACTT
CTGCGCTCGGCCCTTCCGGCTGGCTGGTTTATTGCTGATAAATCTGGAGCCGGTGAGCGTGGGTCTCGCG
GTATCATTGCAGCACTGGGGCCAGATGGTAAGCCCTCCCGTATCGTAGTTATCTACACGACGGGGAGTCA
GGCAACTATGGATGAACGAAATAGACAGATCGCTGAGATAGGTGCCTCACTGATTAAGCATTGGTAACTG
TCAGACCAAGTTTACTCATATATACTTTAGATTGATTTAAAACTTCATTTTTAATTTAAAAGGATCTAGG
TGAAGATCCTTTTTGATAATCTCATGACCAAAATCCCTTAACGTGAGTTTTCGTTCCACTGAGCGTCAGA
CCCCGTAGAAAAGATCAAAGGATCTTCTTGAGATCCTTTTTTTCTGCGCGTAATCTGCTGCTTGCAAACA
AAAAAACCACCGCTACCAGCGGTGGTTTGTTTGCCGGATCAAGAGCTACCAACTCTTTTTCCGAAGGTAA
CTGGCTTCAGCAGAGCGCAGATACCAAATACTGTTCTTCTAGTGTAGCCGTAGTTAGGCCACCACTTCAA
GAACTCTGTAGCACCGCCTACATACCTCGCTCTGCTAATCCTGTTACCAGTGGCTGCTGCCAGTGGCGAT
AAGTCGTGTCTTACCGGGTTGGACTCAAGACGATAGTTACCGGATAAGGCGCAGCGGTCGGGCTGAACGG
GGGGTTCGTGCACACAGCCCAGCTTGGAGCGAACGACCTACACCGAACTGAGATACCTACAGCGTGAGCT
ATGAGAAAGCGCCACGCTTCCCGAAGGGAGAAAGGCGGACAGGTATCCGGTAAGCGGCAGGGTCGGAACA
GGAGAGCGCACGAGGGAGCTTCCAGGGGGAAACGCCTGGTATCTTTATAGTCCTGTCGGGTTTCGCCACC
TCTGACTTGAGCGTCGATTTTTGTGATGCTCGTCAGGGGGGCGGAGCCTATGGAAAAACGCCAGCAACGC
GGCCTTTTTACGGTTCCTGGCCTTTTGCTGGCCTTTTGCTCACATGTTCTTTCCTGCGTTATCCCCTGAT
TCTGTGGATAACCGTATTACCGCCTTTGAGTGAGCTGATACCGCTCGCCGCAGCCGAACGACCGAGCGCA
GCGAGTCAGTGAGCGAGGAAGCGGAAGAGCGCCCAATACGCAAACCGCCTCTCCCCGCGCGTTGGCCGAT
TCATTAATGCAGCTGGCACGACAGGTTTCCCGACTGGAAAGCGGGCAGTGAGCGCAACGCAATTAATGTG
AGTTAGCTCACTCATTAGGCACCCCAGGCTTTACACTTTATGCTTCCGGCTCGTATGTTGTGTGGAATTG
TGAGCGGATAACAATTTCACACAGGAAACAGCTATGACCATGATTACGCCAAGCGCGCAATTAACCCTCA
CTAAAGGGAACAAAAGCTGGAGCTGCAAGCTTAATGTAGTCTTATGCAATACTCTTGTAGTCTTGCAACA
TGGTAACGATGAGTTAGCAACATGCCTTACAAGGAGAGAAAAAGCACCGTGCATGCCGATTGGTGGAAGT
AAGGTGGTACGATCGTGCCTTATTAGGAAGGCAACAGACGGGTCTGACATGGATTGGACGAACCACTGAA
TTGCCGCATTGCAGAGATATTGTATTTAAGTGCCTAGCTCGATACATAAACGGGTCTCTCTGGTTAGACC
AGATCTGAGCCTGGGAGCTCTCTGGCTAACTAGGGAACCCACTGCTTAAGCCTCAATAAAGCTTGCCTTG
AGTGCTTCAAGTAGTGTGTGCCCGTCTGTTGTGTGACTCTGGTAACTAGAGATCCCTCAGACCCTTTTAG
TCAGTGTGGAAAATCTCTAGCAGTGGCGCCCGAACAGGGACTTGAAAGCGAAAGGGAAACCAGAGGAGCT
CTCTCGACGCAGGACTCGGCTTGCTGAAGCGCGCACGGCAAGAGGCGAGGGGCGGCGACTGGTGAGTACG
CCAAAAATTTTGACTAGCGGAGGCTAGAAGGAGAGAGATGGGTGCGAGAGCGTCAGTATTAAGCGGGGGA
GAATTAGATCGCGATGGGAAAAAATTCGGTTAAGGCCAGGGGGAAAGAAAAAATATAAATTAAAACATAT
AGTATGGGCAAGCAGGGAGCTAGAACGATTCGCAGTTAATCCTGGCCTGTTAGAAACATCAGAAGGCTGT
AGACAAATACTGGGACAGCTACAACCATCCCTTCAGACAGGATCAGAAGAACTTAGATCATTATATAATA
CAGTAGCAACCCTCTATTGTGTGCATCAAAGGATAGAGATAAAAGACACCAAGGAAGCTTTAGACAAGAT
AGAGGAAGAGCAAAACAAAAGTAAGACCACCGCACAGCAAGCGGCCGCTGATCTTCAGACCTGGAGGAGG
AGATATGAGGGACAATTGGAGAAGTGAATTATATAAATATAAAGTAGTAAAAATTGAACCATTAGGAGTA
GCACCCACCAAGGCAAAGAGAAGAGTGGTGCAGAGAGAAAAAAGAGCAGTGGGAATAGGAGCTTTGTTCC
TTGGGTTCTTGGGAGCAGCAGGAAGCACTATGGGCGCAGCGTCAATGACGCTGACGGTACAGGCCAGACA
ATTATTGTCTGGTATAGTGCAGCAGCAGAACAATTTGCTGAGGGCTATTGAGGCGCAACAGCATCTGTTG
CAACTCACAGTCTGGGGCATCAAGCAGCTCCAGGCAAGAATCCTGGCTGTGGAAAGATACCTAAAGGATC
AACAGCTCCTGGGGATTTGGGGTTGCTCTGGAAAACTCATTTGCACCACTGCTGTGCCTTGGAATGCTAG
TTGGAGTAATAAATCTCTGGAACAGATTTGGAATCACACGACCTGGATGGAGTGGGACAGAGAAATTAAC
AATTACACAAGCTTAATACACTCCTTAATTGAAGAATCGCAAAACCAGCAAGAAAAGAATGAACAAGAAT
TATTGGAATTAGATAAATGGGCAAGTTTGTGGAATTGGTTTAACATAACAAATTGGCTGTGGTATATAAA
ATTATTCATAATGATAGTAGGAGGCTTGGTAGGTTTAAGAATAGTTTTTGCTGTACTTTCTATAGTGAAT
AGAGTTAGGCAGGGATATTCACCATTATCGTTTCAGACCCACCTCCCAACCCCGAGGGGACCCAGAGAGG
GCCTATTTCCCATGATTCCTTCATATTTGCATATACGATACAAGGCTGTTAGAGAGATAATTAGAATTAA
TTTGACTGTAAACACAAAGATATTAGTACAAAATACGTGACGTAGAAAGTAATAATTTCTTGGGTAGTTT
GCAGTTTTAAAATTATGTTTTAAAATGGACTATCATATGCTTACCGTAACTTGAAAGTATTTCGATTTCT
TGGCTTTATATATCTTGTGGAAAGGACGAAACACCGCCGCACTCACTCACCCACGGGTTTTAGAGCTAGA
AATAGCAAGTTAAAATAAGGCTAGTCCGTTATCAACTTGAAAAAGTGGCACCGAGTCGGTGCTTTTTTAA
GCTTGGCGTAACTAGATCTTGAGACAAATGGCAGTATTCATCCACAATTTTAAAAGAAAAGGGGGGATTG
GGGGGTACAGTGCAGGGGAAAGAATAGTAGACATAATAGCAACAGACATACAAACTAAAGAATTACAAAA
ACAAATTACAAAAATTCAAAATTTTCGGGTTTATTACAGGGACAGCAGAGATCCACTTTGGCGCCGGCTC
GAGGGGG
Features (pLannotate 1.2.2; 29 found; start..end, strand, type, name):
     14..80      +  CDS            small t antigen (fragment): SV40 (simian virus 40) small t antigen
    106..317     +  promoter       EF-1α core promoter: core promoter for human elongation factor EF-1α
    318..1256    +  intron         EF-1α intron A: intron upstream of the start codon of human EF-1α
   1278..1877    +  CDS            PuroR (fragment): puromycin N-acetyltransferase; pac from Streptomyces; confers resistance to puromycin
   1893..2481    +  misc_feature   WPRE: woodchuck hepatitis virus posttranscriptional regulatory element
   2532..2551    +  misc_feature   cPPT/CTS (fragment): central polypurine tract and central termination sequence of HIV-1
   2553..2786    +  LTR            3' LTR (ΔU3): self-inactivating 3' long terminal repeat (LTR) from HIV-1
   2864..2985    +  polyA_signal   SV40 poly(A) signal: SV40 polyadenylation signal
   3025..3160    +  rep_origin     SV40 ori: SV40 origin of replication
   3181..3199    -  promoter       T7 promoter: promoter for bacteriophage T7 RNA polymerase
   3207..3362    +  CDS            lacZα (fragment): LacZα fragment of β-galactosidase; lacZ fragment
   3367..3795    +  rep_origin     f1 ori (sequence partly withheld): f1 bacteriophage origin of replication; arrow indicates direction of (+) strand synthesis
   3848..3952    +  promoter       AmpR promoter: bla
   3953..4813    +  CDS            AmpR: β-lactamase; bla; confers resistance to ampicillin, carbenicillin, and related antibiotics
   4984..5572    +  rep_origin     ori: high-copy-number ColE1/pMB1/pBR322/pUC origin of replication
   5755..5847    +  CDS            lacI (fragment): lac repressor; lacI; The lac repressor binds to the lac operator to inhibit transcription in E. coli. This inhibition can be relieved by adding lactose or isopropyl-β-D-thiogalactopyranoside (IPTG).
   5860..5881    +  protein_bind   CAP binding site: CAP binding activates transcription in the presence of cAMP. E. coli catabolite activator protein
   5896..5926    +  promoter       lac promoter: promoter for the E. coli lac operon
   5934..5950    +  protein_bind   lac operator: The lac repressor binds to the lac operator to inhibit transcription in E. coli. This inhibition can be relieved by adding lactose or isopropyl-β-D-thiogalactopyranoside (IPTG). lac repressor encoded by lacI
   5995..6013    +  promoter       T3 promoter: promoter for bacteriophage T3 RNA polymerase
   6041..6267    +  promoter       RSV promoter: Rous sarcoma virus enhancer/promoter
   6268..6448    +  LTR            5' LTR (truncated): truncated 5' long terminal repeat (LTR) from HIV-1
   6495..6620    +  misc_feature   HIV-1 Ψ: packaging signal of human immunodeficiency virus type 1
   6604..6967    +  CDS            HIV-1 gag (fragment): gag protein from human immunodeficiency virus 1; gag
   7113..7346    +  misc_feature   RRE: The Rev response element (RRE) of HIV-1 allows for Rev-dependent mRNA export from the nucleus to the cytoplasm.
   7723..7749    +  CDS            Rev (fragment): human immunodeficiency virus 1 (HIV-1) Rev protein; rev; enhances nuclear export of unspliced and incompletely spliced viral mRNAs
   7753..7993    +  promoter       U6 promoter: RNA polymerase III promoter for human U6 snRNA
   8023..8098    +  misc_RNA       gRNA scaffold: guide RNA scaffold for the Streptococcus pyogenes CRISPR/Cas9 system
   8154..8271    +  misc_feature   cPPT/CTS: central polypurine tract and central termination sequence of HIV-1
