[The description below was written by a language model from this plasmid's Addgene catalogue record and pLannotate feature annotations shown in this document.]
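Description:
PRKX gRNA (BRDN0001162568) is a third-generation lentiviral CRISPR guide plasmid built on the lentiGuide-Puro backbone, carrying a single guide RNA directed against human PRKX (also known as PKX1), designed against the reference transcript NM_005044.4. The assembled sequence is 8,323 nt. In bacteria it is maintained as a high-copy plasmid through a ColE1/pUC-type origin and selected with ampicillin via the β-lactamase gene. An f1 origin, an SV40 origin and poly(A) signal, and remnants of lac, T7 and T3 elements also sit in the backbone outside the viral unit.

The lentiviral cassette begins with an RSV promoter fused to a truncated HIV-1 5' LTR, which makes genomic RNA production Tat-independent. This is followed by the Ψ packaging signal with a partial gag region and the Rev response element for Rev-dependent nuclear export. Downstream, a human U6 RNA polymerase III promoter drives the PRKX-specific spacer joined to the Streptococcus pyogenes Cas9 guide RNA scaffold. A central polypurine tract follows. An EF-1α core promoter with its intron A then expresses puromycin N-acetyltransferase for selection of transduced mammalian cells. A WPRE enhances transcript expression, and the self-inactivating ΔU3 3' LTR closes the unit, silencing LTR promoter activity after integration.

The plasmid does not encode Cas9, so it is intended for use with a separate Cas9 lentiviral vector or in cells that already express Cas9, where it directs cleavage and knockout of PRKX. It belongs to a set of guides that make up a human kinome gRNA library. The cloning method is not recorded.
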