Addgene plasmid #78013: PRKX gRNA (BRDN0001162568)
Purpose: 3rd generation lentiviral gRNA plasmid targeting human PRKX
Depositing lab: John Doench & David Root. Depositing organization: Broad Institute. Publication: Optimized sgRNA design to maximize activity and minimize off-target effects of CRISPR-Cas9. Doench JG, Fusi N, Sullender M, Hegde M, Vaimberg EW, Donovan KF, Smith I, Tothova Z, Wilen C, Orchard R, Virgin HW, Listgarten J, Root DE. Nat Biotechnol. 2016 Jan 18. doi: 10.1038/nbt.3437. PubMed 26780180.
Backbone
  Vector backbone: lentiGuide-Puro
  Backbone manufacturer: Zhang Lab (Addgene plasmid # 52963)
  Vector type: Mammalian Expression, Lentiviral, CRISPR
  Selectable markers: Puromycin
Growth in bacteria
  Bacterial resistance: Ampicillin, 100 μg/mL
  Growth temperature: 37°C
  Growth strain: DH5alpha
  Copy number: High Copy
Gene/Insert
  Gene/Insert name: PRKX (alt names: PRKX; NM_005044.4)
  gRNA/shRNA sequence: CCGCACTCACTCACCCACGG
  Species: H. sapiens (human)
  Entrez Gene: PRKX (a.k.a. PKX1)
  Promoter: hU6
  Cloning method: Unknown
  Sequencing primers: 5′ U6-F; 3′ pS2-R
Terms and licenses: Academic/Nonprofit Terms; Industry Terms: Not Available to Industry
Depositor comments: The gRNA was designed to target the following Genbank reference sequence(s): NM_005044.4. Note that this plasmid does NOT contain Cas9. It should be used in conjunction with lentiCas9-Blast (Addgene #52962) or otherwise with cell lines already expressing Cas9. Browse the full kinome gRNA library at http://www.addgene.org/pooled-library/broadgpp-human-kinome/ or visit http://www.broadinstitute.org/rnai/public/ for detailed protocols and information.
How to cite: PRKX gRNA (BRDN0001162568) was a gift from John Doench & David Root (Addgene plasmid # 78013 ; http://n2t.net/addgene:78013 ; RRID:Addgene_78013)
