>Addgene plasmid #78013 | PRKX gRNA (BRDN0001162568) | depositor partial sequence | sequence record 145472 | Target Sequence
CCGCACTCACTCACCCACGG
