>Addgene plasmid #78013 | PRKX gRNA (BRDN0001162568) | addgene partial sequence | sequence record 188831 | hU6-F
ACGCTAGAAAGTAATAATTTCTTGGGTAGCTTTGCAGCTTTTAAAATTATGTTTTAAAATGGACTATCAT
ATGCTTACCGTAACTTGAAAGTATTTCGATTTCTTGGCTTTATATATCTTGTGGAAAGGACGAAACACCG
CCGCACTCACTCACCCACGGGTTTTAGAGCTAGAAATAGCAAGTTAAAATAAGGCTAGTCCGTTATCAAC
TTGAAAAAGTGGCACCGAGTCGGTGCTTTTTTAAGCTTGGCGTAACTAGATCTTGAGACAAATGGCAGTA
TTCATCCACAATTTTAAAAGAAAAGGGGGGATTGGGGGGTACAGTGCAGGGGAAAGAATAGTAGACATAA
TAGCAACAGACATACAAACTAAAGAATTACAAAAACAAATTACAAAAATTCAAAATTTTCGGGTTTATTA
CAGGGACAGCAGAGATCCACTTTGGCGCCGGCTCGAGGGGGCCCGGGTGCAAAGATGGATAAAGTTTTAA
ACAGAGAGGAATCTTTGCAGCTAATGGACCTTCTAGGTCTTGAAAGGAGTGGGAATTGGCTCCGGTGCCC
GTCAGTGGGC
